Addgene plasmid #239598: AAV-U6-sgPlxnb2-KO-2-EF1a-LibVec
Purpose: expresses guide#2 to knock-out mouse Plxnb2, via CRISPR-Cas9
Depositing lab: Andreas Moor. Depositing organization: ETH Zurich (Swiss Federal Institute of Technology). Publication: In vivo interaction screening reveals liver-derived constraints to metastasis. Borrelli C, Roberts M, Eletto D, Hussherr MD, Fazilaty H, Valenta T, Lafzi A, Kretz JA, Guido Vinzoni E, Karakatsani A, Adivarahan S, Mannhart A, Kimura S, Meijs A, Baccouche Mhamedi F, Acar IE, Handler K, Ficht X, Platt RJ, Piscuoglio S, Moor AE. Nature. 2024 Aug;632(8024):411-418. doi: 10.1038/s41586-024-07715-3. Epub 2024 Jul 24. PubMed 39048831.
Backbone
  Vector backbone: AAV-U6-sgRNA-EF1a-LibVec
  Backbone manufacturer: D Eletto
  Backbone size w/o insert (bp): 7453
  Total vector size (bp): 5592
  Vector type: Mammalian Expression, AAV
  Selectable markers: EGFP
Growth in bacteria
  Bacterial resistance: Ampicillin, 100 μg/mL
  Growth temperature: 37°C
  Growth strain: NEB Stable
  Copy number: High Copy
Gene/Insert
  Gene/Insert name: Plxnb2
  gRNA/shRNA sequence: sgPlxnb2-KO-2: GCAGTACTACGAGTGTCGGG
  Species: M. musculus (mouse)
  Entrez Gene: Plxnb2 (a.k.a. Debt, plexin-B2)
  Promoter: hU6
  Cloning method: Golden Gate
  Sequencing primers: 5′ hU6-f: 5' GAGGGCCTATTTCCCATGATT 3'
Terms and licenses: Academic/Nonprofit Terms; Industry Terms: Not Available to Industry
How to cite: AAV-U6-sgPlxnb2-KO-2-EF1a-LibVec was a gift from Andreas Moor (Addgene plasmid # 239598 ; http://n2t.net/addgene:239598 ; RRID:Addgene_239598)
