[The description below was written by a language model from this plasmid's Addgene catalogue record and pLannotate feature annotations shown in this document.]
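Description:
AAV-U6-sgPlxnb2-KO-2-EF1a-LibVec is an AAV transfer plasmid for mammalian expression that delivers a single guide RNA against mouse Plxnb2 (plexin-B2) for CRISPR-Cas9 knockout. It is built on the AAV-U6-sgRNA-EF1a-LibVec backbone, with the guide (the second of the knockout guides for this gene) inserted by Golden Gate cloning. In bacteria the plasmid is maintained through a high-copy ColE1/pUC-type origin and selected with ampicillin via the β-lactamase gene. An f1 phage origin is also present in the backbone.

The payload lies between AAV2 inverted terminal repeats, which allow the intervening DNA to be packaged into recombinant AAV particles. The downstream ITR is annotated in full, whereas the upstream one is detected only as short fragments in the sequencing result, a common outcome for these structured repeats. Within the ITRs, the human U6 RNA polymerase III promoter drives the Plxnb2 spacer fused to the Streptococcus pyogenes gRNA scaffold. A separate cassette uses the strong constitutive EF-1α promoter to express EGFP, terminated by the bovine growth hormone polyadenylation signal, so that transduced or transfected cells can be identified by fluorescence. EGFP is the only mammalian marker listed. No Cas9 coding sequence is annotated, so the nuclease must be supplied separately, for example by Cas9-expressing cells or animals.

The catalogue lists a backbone size larger than the total vector size, consistent with a stuffer being replaced during guide cloning, although the record does not say this. The sequenced length is close to the stated total. The associated publication concerns in vivo screening of liver-derived factors that constrain metastasis, which suggests the construct is used for AAV-mediated Plxnb2 knockout in mice.
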