Features (pLannotate 1.2.2; 17 found; start..end, strand, type, name):
     12..39      +  repeat_region  AAV2 ITR (fragment): inverted terminal repeat of adeno-associated virus serotype 2 inverted
     68..95      +  repeat_region  AAV2 ITR (fragment): inverted terminal repeat of adeno-associated virus serotype 2 inverted
    144..384     +  promoter       U6 promoter: RNA polymerase III promoter for human U6 snRNA
    412..487     +  misc_RNA       gRNA scaffold: guide RNA scaffold for the Streptococcus pyogenes CRISPR/Cas9 system
    504..570     +  CDS            small t antigen (fragment): SV40 (simian virus 40) small t antigen
    577..1755    +  promoter       EF-1α promoter: strong constitutive promoter for human elongation factor EF-1α
   1769..2488    +  CDS            EGFP: the original enhanced GFP (Yang et al., 1996) mammalian codon-optimized
   2556..2574    -  promoter       SP6 promoter: promoter for bacteriophage SP6 RNA polymerase
   2600..2824    +  polyA_signal   bGH poly(A) signal: bovine growth hormone polyadenylation signal
   2843..2983    +  repeat_region  AAV2 ITR: inverted terminal repeat of adeno-associated virus serotype 2 inverted
   2988..3039    -  misc_feature   bom (fragment): basis of mobility region from pBR322
   3058..3513    +  rep_origin     f1 ori (sequence partly withheld): f1 bacteriophage origin of replication; arrow indicates direction of (+) strand synthesis
   3514..3563    -  misc_feature   bom (fragment): basis of mobility region from pBR322
   3665..3699    -  CDS            rop (fragment): Rop protein, which maintains plasmids at low copy number; rop
   3795..3899    +  promoter       AmpR promoter: bla
   3900..4760    +  CDS            AmpR: β-lactamase; bla; confers resistance to ampicillin, carbenicillin, and related antibiotics
   4931..5519    +  rep_origin     ori: high-copy-number ColE1/pMB1/pBR322/pUC origin of replication
>Addgene plasmid #239598 | AAV-U6-sgPlxnb2-KO-2-EF1a-LibVec | addgene full sequence | sequence record 478289 | Addgene NGS Result
CCTGCAGGCAGCTGCGCGCTCGCTCGCTCACTGAGGCCGCCCGGGCGTCGGGCGACCTTTGGTCGCCCGG
CCTCAGTGAGCGAGCGAGCGCGCAGAGAGGGAGTGGCCAACTCCATCACTAGGGGTTCCTGCGGCCCCCG
TTAGAGGGCCTATTTCCCATGATTCCTTCATATTTGCATATACGATACAAGGCTGTTAGAGAGATAATTA
GAATTAATTTGACTGTAAACACAAAGATATTAGTACAAAATACGTGACGTAGAAAGTAATAATTTCTTGG
GTAGTTTGCAGTTTTAAAATTATGTTTTAAAATGGACTATCATATGCTTACCGTAACTTGAAAGTATTTC
GATTTCTTGGCTTTATATATCTTGTGGAAAGGACGAAACACGCAGTACTACGAGTGTCGGGGTTTTAGAG
CTAGAAATAGCAAGTTAAAATAAGGCTAGTCCGTTATCAACTTGAAAAAGTGGCACCGAGTCGGTGCTTT
TTTTAATGCAAAGATGGATAAAGTTTTAAACAGAGAGGAATCTTTGCAGCTAATGGACCTTCTAGGTCTT
GAAAGGAGTGGGAATTGGCTCCGGTGCCCGTCAGTGGGCAGAGCGCACATCGCCCACAGTCCCCGAGAAG
TTGGGGGGAGGGGTCGGCAATTGAACCGGTGCCTAGAGAAGGTGGCGCGGGGTAAACTGGGAAAGTGATG
TCGTGTACTGGCTCCGCCTTTTTCCCGAGGGTGGGGGAGAACCGTATATAAGTGCAGTAGTCGCCGTGAA
CGTTCTTTTTCGCAACGGGTTTGCCGCCAGAACACAGGTAAGTGCCGTGTGTGGTTCCCGCGGGCCTGGC
CTCTTTACGGGTTATGGCCCTTGCGTGCCTTGAATTACTTCCACCTGGCTGCAGTACGTGATTCTTGATC
CCGAGCTTCGGGTTGGAAGTGGGTGGGAGAGTTCGAGGCCTTGCGCTTAAGGAGCCCCTTCGCCTCGTGC
TTGAGTTGAGGCCTGGCCTGGGCGCTGGGGCCGCCGCGTGCGAATCTGGTGGCACCTTCGCGCCTGTCTC
GCTGCTTTCGATAAGTCTCTAGCCATTTAAAATTTTTGATGACCTGCTGCGACGCTTTTTTTCTGGCAAG
ATAGTCTTGTAAATGCGGGCCAAGATCTGCACACTGGTATTTCGGTTTTTGGGGCCGCGGGCGGCGACGG
GGCCCGTGCGTCCCAGCGCACATGTTCGGCGAGGCGGGGCCTGCGAGCGCGGCCACCGAGAATCGGACGG
GGGTAGTCTCAAGCTGGCCGGCCTGCTCTGGTGCCTGGCCTCGCGCCGCCGTGTATCGCCCCGCCCTGGG
CGGCAAGGCTGGCCCGGTCGGCACCAGTTGCGTGAGCGGAAAGATGGCCGCTTCCCGGCCCTGCTGCAGG
GAGCTCAAAATGGAGGACGCGGCGCTCGGGAGAGCGGGCGGGTGAGTCACCCACACAAAGGAAAAGGGCC
TTTCCGTCCTCAGCCGTCGCTTCATGTGACTCCACGGAGTACCGGGCGCCGTCCAGGCACCTCGATTAGT
TCTCGAGCTTTTGGAGTACGTCGTCTTTAGGTTGGGGGGAGGGGTTTTATGCGATGGAGTTTCCCCACAC
TGAGTGGGTGGAGACTGAAGTTAGGCCAGCTTGGCACTTGATGTAATTCTCCTTGGAATTTGCCCTTTTT
GAGTTTGGATCTTGGTTCATTCTCAAGCCTCAGACAGTGGTTCAAAGTTTTTTTCTTCCATTTCAGGTGT
CGTGAGCGGCCGCTCGAGATGGTGAGCAAGGGCGAGGAGCTGTTCACCGGGGTGGTGCCCATCCTGGTCG
AGCTGGACGGCGACGTAAACGGCCACAAGTTCAGCGTGTCCGGCGAGGGCGAGGGCGATGCCACCTACGG
CAAGCTGACCCTGAAGTTCATCTGCACCACCGGCAAGCTGCCCGTGCCCTGGCCCACCCTCGTGACCACC
CTGACCTACGGCGTGCAGTGCTTCAGCCGCTACCCCGACCACATGAAGCAGCACGACTTCTTCAAGTCCG
CCATGCCCGAAGGCTACGTCCAGGAGCGCACCATCTTCTTCAAGGACGACGGCAACTACAAGACCCGCGC
CGAGGTGAAGTTCGAGGGCGACACCCTGGTGAACCGCATCGAGCTGAAGGGCATCGACTTCAAGGAGGAC
GGCAACATCCTGGGGCACAAGCTGGAGTACAACTACAACAGCCACAACGTCTATATCATGGCCGACAAGC
AGAAGAACGGCATCAAGGTGAACTTCAAGATCCGCCACAACATCGAGGACGGCAGCGTGCAGCTCGCCGA
CCACTACCAGCAGAACACCCCCATCGGCGACGGCCCCGTGCTGCTGCCCGACAACCACTACCTGAGCACC
CAGTCCGCCCTGAGCAAAGACCCCAACGAGAAGCGCGATCACATGGTCCTGCTGGAGTTCGTGACCGCCG
CCGGGATCACTCTCGGCATGGACGAGCTGTACAAGTAAGAGCGCACCCGTCCGAGCTAAGGCGCGCCATA
CATGCATGGTGTACAAGTAATCTAGAGGGCCCTATTCTATAGTGTCACCTAAATGCTAGAGCTCGCTGAT
CAGCCTCGACTGTGCCTTCTAGTTGCCAGCCATCTGTTGTTTGCCCCTCCCCCGTGCCTTCCTTGACCCT
GGAAGGTGCCACTCCCACTGTCCTTTCCTAATAAAATGAGGAAATTGCATCGCATTGTCTGAGTAGGTGT
CATTCTATTCTGGGGGGTGGGGTGGGGCAGGACAGCAAGGGGGAGGATTGGGAAGACAATAGCAGGCATG
CTGGGGATGCGGTGGGCTCTATGGCTTCTGAGGCGGGGCCGCAGGAACCCCTAGTGATGGAGTTGGCCAC
TCCCTCTCTGCGCGCTCGCTCGCTCACTGAGGCCGGGCGACCAAAGGTCGCCCGACGCCCGGGCTTTGCC
CGGGCGGCCTCAGTGAGCGAGCGAGCGCGCAGCTGCCTGCAGGGGCGCCTGATGCGGTATTTTCTCCTTA
CGCATCTGTGCGGTATTTCACACCGCATA
[95 nt withheld, positions 3040-3134]
T
[46 nt withheld, positions 3136-3181]
C
[141 nt withheld, positions 3183-3323]
CCTTTGACGTTGGAGTCCACGTTCTTT
[37 nt withheld, positions 3351-3387]
ACTCTATCTCGGGCTATTCTTTTGATTTATAAGGGATTTTGCCGATTTCGGTCTATTGGTTAAAAAATGA
GCTGATTTAACAAAAATTTAACGCGAATTTTAACAAAATATTAACGTTTACAATTTTATGGTGCACTCTC
AGTACAATCTGCTCTGATGCCGCATAGTTAAGCCAGCCCCGACACCCGCCAACACCCGCTGACGCGCCCT
GACGGGCTTGTCTGCTCCCGGCATCCGCTTACAGACAAGCTGTGACCTTCTCCGGGAGCTGCATGTGTCA
GAGGTTTTCACCGTCATCACCGAAACGCGCGATACGAAAGGGCCTCGTGATACGCCTATTTTTATAGGTT
AATGTCATGATAATAATGGTTTCTTAGACGTCAGGTGGCACTTTTCGGGGAAATGTGCGCGGAACCCCTA
TTTGTTTATTTTTCTAAATACATTCAAATATGTATCCGCTCATGAGACAATAACCCTGATAAATGCTTCA
ATAATATTGAAAAAGGAAGAGTATGAGTATTCAACATTTCCGTGTCGCCCTTATTCCCTTTTTTGCGGCA
TTTTGCCTTCCTGTTTTTGCTCACCCAGAAACGCTGGTGAAAGTAAAAGATGCTGAAGATCAGTTGGGTG
CACGAGTGGGTTACATCGAACTGGATCTCAACAGCGGTAAGATCCTTGAGAGTTTTCGCCCCGAAGAACG
TTTTCCAATGATGAGCACTTTTAAAGTTCTGCTATGTGGCGCGGTATTATCCCGTATTGACGCCGGGCAA
GAGCAACTCGGTCGCCGCATACACTATTCTCAGAATGACTTGGTTGAGTACTCACCAGTCACAGAAAAGC
ATCTTACGGATGGCATGACAGTAAGAGAATTATGCAGTGCTGCCATAACCATGAGTGATAACACTGCGGC
CAACTTACTTCTGACAACGATCGGAGGACCGAAGGAGCTAACCGCTTTTTTGCACAACATGGGGGATCAT
GTAACTCGCCTTGATCGTTGGGAACCGGAGCTGAATGAAGCCATACCAAACGACGAGCGTGACACCACGA
TGCCTGTAGCAATGGCAACAACGTTGCGCAAACTATTAACTGGCGAACTACTTACTCTAGCTTCCCGGCA
ACAATTAATAGACTGGATGGAGGCGGATAAAGTTGCAGGACCACTTCTGCGCTCGGCCCTTCCGGCTGGC
TGGTTTATTGCTGATAAATCTGGAGCCGGTGAGCGTGGGTCTCGCGGTATCATTGCAGCACTGGGGCCAG
ATGGTAAGCCCTCCCGTATCGTAGTTATCTACACGACGGGGAGTCAGGCAACTATGGATGAACGAAATAG
ACAGATCGCTGAGATAGGTGCCTCACTGATTAAGCATTGGTAACTGTCAGACCAAGTTTACTCATATATA
CTTTAGATTGATTTAAAACTTCATTTTTAATTTAAAAGGATCTAGGTGAAGATCCTTTTTGATAATCTCA
TGACCAAAATCCCTTAACGTGAGTTTTCGTTCCACTGAGCGTCAGACCCCGTAGAAAAGATCAAAGGATC
TTCTTGAGATCCTTTTTTTCTGCGCGTAATCTGCTGCTTGCAAACAAAAAAACCACCGCTACCAGCGGTG
GTTTGTTTGCCGGATCAAGAGCTACCAACTCTTTTTCCGAAGGTAACTGGCTTCAGCAGAGCGCAGATAC
CAAATACTGTTCTTCTAGTGTAGCCGTAGTTAGGCCACCACTTCAAGAACTCTGTAGCACCGCCTACATA
CCTCGCTCTGCTAATCCTGTTACCAGTGGCTGCTGCCAGTGGCGATAAGTCGTGTCTTACCGGGTTGGAC
TCAAGACGATAGTTACCGGATAAGGCGCAGCGGTCGGGCTGAACGGGGGGTTCGTGCACACAGCCCAGCT
TGGAGCGAACGACCTACACCGAACTGAGATACCTACAGCGTGAGCTATGAGAAAGCGCCACGCTTCCCGA
AGGGAGAAAGGCGGACAGGTATCCGGTAAGCGGCAGGGTCGGAACAGGAGAGCGCACGAGGGAGCTTCCA
GGGGGAAACGCCTGGTATCTTTATAGTCCTGTCGGGTTTCGCCACCTCTGACTTGAGCGTCGATTTTTGT
GATGCTCGTCAGGGGGGCGGAGCCTATGGAAAAACGCCAGCAACGCGGCCTTTTTACGGTTCCTGGCCTT
TTGCTGGCCTTTTGCTCACATGT
